>Addgene plasmid #104116 | LZF42: Cre-off hSyn-QuasAr3-Citrine (FAS) | addgene full sequence | sequence record 205264 | Addgene NGS Result
GACATTGATTATTGACTAGTTATTAATAGTAATCAATTACGGGGTCATTAGTTCATAGCCCATATATGGA
GTTCCGCGTTACATAACTTACGGTAAATGGCCCGCCTGGCTGACCGCCCAACGACCCCCGCCCATTGACG
TCAATAATGACGTATGTTCCCATAGTAACGCCAATAGGGACTTTCCATTGACGTCAATGGGTGGAGTATT
TACGGTAAACTGCCCACTTGGCAGTACATCAAGTGTATCATATGCCAAGTACGCCCCCTATTGACGTCAA
TGACGGTAAATGGCCCGCCTGGCATTATGCCCAGTACATGACCTTATGGGACTTTCCTACTTGGCAGTAC
ATCTACGTATTAGTCATCGCTATTACCATGGTGATGCGGTTTTGGCAGTACATCAATGGGCGTGGATAGC
GGTTTGACTCACGGGGATTTCCAAGTCTCCACCCCATTGACGTCAATGGGAGTTTGTTTTGGCACCAAAA
TCAACGGGACTTTCCAAAATGTCGTAACAACTCCGCCCCATTGACGCAAATGGGCGGTAGGCGTGTACGG
TGGGAGGTCTATATAAGCAGCGCGTTTTGCCTGTACTGGGTCTCTCTGGTTAGACCAGATCTGAGCCTGG
GAGCTCTCTGGCTAACTAGGGAACCCACTGCTTAAGCCTCAATAAAGCTTGCCTTGAGTGCTTCAAGTAG
TGTGTGCCCGTCTGTTGTGTGACTCTGGTAACTAGAGATCCCTCAGACCCTTTTAGTCAGTGTGGAAAAT
CTCTAGCAGTGGCGCCCGAACAGGGACTTGAAAGCGAAAGGGAAACCAGAGGAGCTCTCTCGACGCAGGA
CTCGGCTTGCTGAAGCGCGCACGGCAAGAGGCGAGGGGCGGCGACTGGTGAGTACGCCAAAAATTTTGAC
TAGCGGAGGCTAGAAGGAGAGAGATGGGTGCGAGAGCGTCAGTATTAAGCGGGGGAGAATTAGATCGCGA
TGGGAAAAAATTCGGTTAAGGCCAGGGGGAAAGAAAAAATATAAATTAAAACATATAGTATGGGCAAGCA
GGGAGCTAGAACGATTCGCAGTTAATCCTGGCCTGTTAGAAACATCAGAAGGCTGTAGACAAATACTGGG
ACAGCTACAACCATCCCTTCAGACAGGATCAGAAGAACTTAGATCATTATATAATACAGTAGCAACCCTC
TATTGTGTGCATCAAAGGATAGAGATAAAAGACACCAAGGAAGCTTTAGACAAGATAGAGGAAGAGCAAA
ACAAAAGTAAGACCACCGCACAGCAAGCGGCCGCTGATCTTCAGACCTGGAGGAGGAGATATGAGGGACA
ATTGGAGAAGTGAATTATATAAATATAAAGTAGTAAAAATTGAACCATTAGGAGTAGCACCCACCAAGGC
AAAGAGAAGAGTGGTGCAGAGAGAAAAAAGAGCAGTGGGAATAGGAGCTTTGTTCCTTGGGTTCTTGGGA
GCAGCAGGAAGCACTATGGGCGCAGCGTCAATGACGCTGACGGTACAGGCCAGACAATTATTGTCTGGTA
TAGTGCAGCAGCAGAACAATTTGCTGAGGGCTATTGAGGCGCAACAGCATCTGTTGCAACTCACAGTCTG
GGGCATCAAGCAGCTCCAGGCAAGAATCCTGGCTGTGGAAAGATACCTAAAGGATCAACAGCTCCTGGGG
ATTTGGGGTTGCTCTGGAAAACTCATTTGCACCACTGCTGTGCCTTGGAATGCTAGTTGGAGTAATAAAT
CTCTGGAACAGATTTGGAATCACACGACCTGGATGGAGTGGGACAGAGAAATTAACAATTACACAAGCTT
AATACACTCCTTAATTGAAGAATCGCAAAACCAGCAAGAAAAGAATGAACAAGAATTATTGGAATTAGAT
AAATGGGCAAGTTTGTGGAATTGGTTTAACATAACAAATTGGCTGTGGTATATAAAATTATTCATAATGA
TAGTAGGAGGCTTGGTAGGTTTAAGAATAGTTTTTGCTGTACTTTCTATAGTGAATAGAGTTAGGCAGGG
ATATTCACCATTATCGTTTCAGACCCACCTCCCAACCCCGAGGGGACCCGACAGGCCCGAAGGAATAGAA
GAAGAAGGTGGAGAGAGAGACAGAGACAGATCCATTCGATTAGTGAACGGATCGGCACTGCGTGCGCCAA
TTCTGCAGACAAATGGCAGTATTCATCCACAATTTTAAAAGAAAAGGGGGGATTGGGGGGTACAGTGCAG
GGGAAAGAATAGTAGACATAATAGCAACAGACATACAAACTAAAGAATTACAAAAACAAATTACAAAAAT
TCAAAATTTTCGGGTTTATTACAGGGACAGCAGAGATCCAGTTTGGTTAATTAAGTGTCTAGACTGCAGA
GGGCCCTGCGTATGAGTGCAAGTGGGTTTTAGGACCAGGATGAGGCGGGGTGGGGGTGCCTACCTGACGA
CCGACCCCGACCCACTGGACAAGCACCCAACCCCCATTCCCCAAATTGCGCATCCCCTATCAGAGAGGGG
GAGGGGAAACAGGATGCGGCGAGGCGCGTGCGCACTGCCAGCTTCAGCACCGCGGACAGTGCCTTCGCCC
CCGCCTGGCGGCGCGCGCCACCGCCGCCTCAGCACTGAAGGCGCGCTGACGTCACTCGCCGGTCCCCCGC
AAACTCCCCTTCCCGGCCACCTTGGTCGCGTCCGCGCCGCCGCCGGCCCAGCCGGACCGCACCACGCGAG
GCGCGAGATAGGGGGGCACGGGCGCGACCATCTGCGCTGCGGCGCCGGCGACTCAGCGCTGCCTCAGTCT
GCGGTGGGCAGCGGAGGAGTCGTGTCGTGCCTGAGAGCGCAGTCGAGAAGGATCCACAACTTCGTATATA
CCTTTCTATACGAAGTTGTGGCGCGCCACCATGGTAAGTATCGCTCTGCAGGCTGGTTACGACCTACTGG
GTGACGGCAGACCTGAAACCCTGTGGCTGGGCATCGGCACTCTGCTGATGCTGATTGGAACCTTCTACTT
TCTGGTCCGCGGATGGGGAGTCACCGATAAGGATGCCCGGGAATATTACGCTGTGACTATCCTGGTGTCC
GGAATCGCATCCGCCGCATATCTGTCTATGTTCTTTGGTATCGGGCTTACTGAGGTGTCCGTCGGGGGCG
AAATGTTGGATATCTATTATGCCAGGTACGCCCAGTGGCTGTTTACCACCCCACTTCTGCTGCTGCACCT
GGCCCTTCTCGCTAAGGTGGATCGGGTGACCATCGGCACCCTGGTGGGTGTGGACGCCCTGATGATCGTC
ACTGGCCTCATCGGAGCCTTGAGCCACACGGCCATAGCCAGATACAGTTGGTGGTTGTTCTCTACAATTT
GCATGATAGTGGTGCTCTATGTTCTGGCTACATCCCTGCGATCTGCTGCAAGGGAGCGGGGCCCCGAGGT
GGCATCTACCTTTAACACCCTGACAGCTCTGGTCTTGGTGCTGTGGACCGCTTACCCTATCCTGTGGATC
ATAGGCACTGAGGGCGCTGGCGTGGTGGGCCTGGGCATCGAAACTCTGCTGTTTATGGTGTTGGACGTGA
CTGCCAAGGTCGGCTTTGGCTTTATCCTGTTGAGATCCCGGGCTATTCTGGGCGACACCGAGGCACCAGA
ACCCAGTGCCGGTGCCGATACGTTGATGAAGAGTAGAATCACAAGCGAAGGCGAGTACATCCCCCTGGAT
CAAATAGACATAAATGTAGTGAGCAAGGGCGAGGAGCTGTTCACCGGGGTGGTGCCCATCCTGGTCGAGC
TGGACGGCGACGTAAACGGCCACAAGTTCAGCGTGTCCGGCGAGGGCGAGGGCGATGCCACCTACGGCAA
GCTGACCCTGAAGTTCATCTGCACCACCGGCAAGCTGCCCGTGCCCTGGCCCACCCTCGTGACCACCTTC
GGCTACGGCCTGATGTGCTTCGCCCGCTACCCCGACCACATGAAGCAGCACGACTTCTTCAAGTCCGCCA
TGCCCGAAGGCTACGTCCAGGAGCGCACCATCTTCTTCAAGGACGACGGCAACTACAAGACCCGCGCCGA
GGTGAAGTTCGAGGGCGACACCCTGGTGAACCGCATCGAGCTGAAGGGCATCGACTTCAAGGAGGACGGC
AACATCCTGGGGCACAAGCTGGAGTACAACTACAACAGCCACAACGTCTATATCATGGCCGACAAGCAGA
AGAACGGCATCAAGGTGAACTTCAAGATCCGCCACAACATCGAGGACGGCAGCGTGCAGCTCGCCGACCA
CTACCAGCAGAACACCCCCATCGGCGACGGCCCCGTGCTGCTGCCCGACAACCACTACCTGAGCTACCAG
TCCGCCCTGAGCAAAGACCCCAACGAGAAGCGCGATCACATGGTCCTGCTGGAGTTCGTGACCGCCGCCG
GGATCACTCTCGGCATGGACGAGCTGTACAAATCAAGGATCACCTCTGAGGGCGAGTATATCCCTCTGGA
TCAGATCGACATTAACGTCGGTGGAAAATCCCGCATAACCTCTGAGGGCGAGTACATCCCTCTGGATCAA
ATCGATATAAACGTGGGGGGAAAAAGTCGAATCACTTCTGAGGGCGAGTATATACCCCTCGATCAGATTG
ACATCAATGTGGGGGGCTTTTGTTATGAGAATGAAGTGTAGGCTAGCTAAACAACTTCGTATATACCTTT
CTATACGAAGTTGTCGAATTCGATATCAAGCTTATCGATAATCAACCTCTGGATTACAAAATTTGTGAAA
GATTGACTGGTATTCTTAACTATGTTGCTCCTTTTACGCTATGTGGATACGCTGCTTTAATGCCTTTGTA
TCATGCTATTGCTTCCCGTATGGCTTTCATTTTCTCCTCCTTGTATAAATCCTGGTTGCTGTCTCTTTAT
GAGGAGTTGTGGCCCGTTGTCAGGCAACGTGGCGTGGTGTGCACTGTGTTTGCTGACGCAACCCCCACTG
GTTGGGGCATTGCCACCACCTGTCAGCTCCTTTCCGGGACTTTCGCTTTCCCCCTCCCTATTGCCACGGC
GGAACTCATCGCCGCCTGCCTTGCCCGCTGCTGGACAGGGGCTCGGCTGTTGGGCACTGACAATTCCGTG
GTGTTGTCGGGGAAATCATCGTCCTTTCCTTGGCTGCTCGCCTGTGTTGCCACCTGGATTCTGCGCGGGA
CGTCCTTCTGCTACGTCCCTTCGGCCCTCAATCCAGCGGACCTTCCTTCCCGCGGCCTGCTGCCGGCTCT
GCGGCCTCTTCCGCGTCTTCGCCTTCGCCCTCAGACGAGTCGGATCTCCCTTTGGGCCGCCTCCCCGCAT
CGATACCGTCGACCTCGAGACCTAGAAAAACATGGAGCAATCACAAGTAGCAATACAGCAGCTACCAATG
CTGATTGTGCCTGGCTAGAAGCACAAGAGGAGGAGGAGGTGGGTTTTCCAGTCACACCTCAGGTACCTTT
AAGACCAATGACTTACAAGGCAGCTGTAGATCTTAGCCACTTTTTAAAAGAAAAGGGGGGACTGGAAGGG
CTAATTCACTCCCAACGAAGACAAGATATCCTTGATCTGTGGATCTACCACACACAAGGCTACTTCCCTG
ATTGGCAGAACTACACACCAGGGCCAGGGATCAGATATCCACTGACCTTTGGATGGTGCTACAAGCTAGT
ACCAGTTGAGCAAGAGAAGGTAGAAGAAGCCAATGAAGGAGAGAACACCCGCTTGTTACACCCTGTGAGC
CTGCATGGGATGGATGACCCGGAGAGAGAAGTATTAGAGTGGAGGTTTGACAGCCGCCTAGCATTTCATC
ACATGGCCCGAGAGCTGCATCCGGACTGTACTGGGTCTCTCTGGTTAGACCAGATCTGAGCCTGGGAGCT
CTCTGGCTAACTAGGGAACCCACTGCTTAAGCCTCAATAAAGCTTGCCTTGAGTGCTTCAAGTAGTGTGT
GCCCGTCTGTTGTGTGACTCTGGTAACTAGAGATCCCTCAGACCCTTTTAGTCAGTGTGGAAAATCTCTA
GCAGGGCCCGTTTAAACCCGCTGATCAGCCTCGACTGTGCCTTCTAGTTGCCAGCCATCTGTTGTTTGCC
CCTCCCCCGTGCCTTCCTTGACCCTGGAAGGTGCCACTCCCACTGTCCTTTCCTAATAAAATGAGGAAAT
TGCATCGCATTGTCTGAGTAGGTGTCATTCTATTCTGGGGGGTGGGGTGGGGCAGGACAGCAAGGGGGAG
GATTGGGAAGACAATAGCAGGCATGCTGGGGATGCGGTGGGCTCTATGGCTTCTGAGGCGGAAAGAACCA
GCTGGGGCTCTAGGGGGTATCCCC
[124 nt withheld, positions 6325-6448]
C
[91 nt withheld, positions 6450-6540]
A
[49 nt withheld, positions 6542-6590]
CCTTTGACGTTGGAGTCCACGTTCTTT
[37 nt withheld, positions 6618-6654]
ACCCTATCTCGGTCTATTCTTTTGATTTATAAGGGATTTTGCCGATTTCGGCCTATTGGTTAAAAAATGA
GCTGATTTAACAAAAATTTAACGCGAATTAATTCTGTGGAATGTGTGTCAGTTAGGGTGTGGAAAGTCCC
CAGGCTCCCCAGCAGGCAGAAGTATGCAAAGCATGCATCTCAATTAGTCAGCAACCAGGTGTGGAAAGTC
CCCAGGCTCCCCAGCAGGCAGAAGTATGCAAAGCATGCATCTCAATTAGTCAGCAACCATAGTCCCGCCC
CTAACTCCGCCCATCCCGCCCCTAACTCCGCCCAGTTCCGCCCATTCTCCGCCCCATGGCTGACTAATTT
TTTTTATTTATGCAGAGGCCGAGGCCGCCTCTGCCTCTGAGCTATTCCAGAAGTAGTGAGGAGGCTTTTT
TGGAGGCCTAGGCTTTTGCAAAAAGCTCCCGGGAGCTTGTATATCCATTTTCGGATCTGATCAGCACGTG
TTGACAATTAATCATCGGCATAGTATATCGGCATAGTATAATACGACAAGGTGAGGAACTAAACCATGGC
CAAGTTGACCAGTGCCGTTCCGGTGCTCACCGCGCGCGACGTCGCCGGAGCGGTCGAGTTCTGGACCGAC
CGGCTCGGGTTCTCCCGGGACTTCGTGGAGGACGACTTCGCCGGTGTGGTCCGGGACGACGTGACCCTGT
TCATCAGCGCGGTCCAGGACCAGGTGGTGCCGGACAACACCCTGGCCTGGGTGTGGGTGCGCGGCCTGGA
CGAGCTGTACGCCGAGTGGTCGGAGGTCGTGTCCACGAACTTCCGGGACGCCTCCGGGCCGGCCATGACC
GAGATCGGCGAGCAGCCGTGGGGGCGGGAGTTCGCCCTGCGCGACCCGGCCGGCAACTGCGTGCACTTCG
TGGCCGAGGAGCAGGACTGACACGTGCTACGAGATTTCGATTCCACCGCCGCCTTCTATGAAAGGTTGGG
CTTCGGAATCGTTTTCCGGGACGCCGGCTGGATGATCCTCCAGCGCGGGGATCTCATGCTGGAGTTCTTC
GCCCACCCCAACTTGTTTATTGCAGCTTATAATGGTTACAAATAAAGCAATAGCATCACAAATTTCACAA
ATAAAGCATTTTTTTCACTGCATTCTAGTTGTGGTTTGTCCAAACTCATCAATGTATCTTATCATGTCTG
TATACCGTCGACCTCTAGCTAGAGCTTGGCGTAATCATGGTCATAGCTGTTTCCTGTGTGAAATTGTTAT
CCGCTCACAATTCCACACAACATACGAGCCGGAAGCATAAAGTGTAAAGCCTGGGGTGCCTAATGAGTGA
GCTAACTCACATTAATTGCGTTGCGCTCACTGCCCGCTTTCCAGTCGGGAAACCTGTCGTGCCAGCTGCA
TTAATGAATCGGCCAACGCGCGGGGAGAGGCGGTTTGCGTATTGGGCGCTCTTCCGCTTCCTCGCTCACT
GACTCGCTGCGCTCGGTCGTTCGGCTGCGGCGAGCGGTATCAGCTCACTCAAAGGCGGTAATACGGTTAT
CCACAGAATCAGGGGATAACGCAGGAAAGAACATGTGAGCAAAAGGCCAGCAAAAGGCCAGGAACCGTAA
AAAGGCCGCGTTGCTGGCGTTTTTCCATAGGCTCCGCCCCCCTGACGAGCATCACAAAAATCGACGCTCA
AGTCAGAGGTGGCGAAACCCGACAGGACTATAAAGATACCAGGCGTTTCCCCCTGGAAGCTCCCTCGTGC
GCTCTCCTGTTCCGACCCTGCCGCTTACCGGATACCTGTCCGCCTTTCTCCCTTCGGGAAGCGTGGCGCT
TTCTCATAGCTCACGCTGTAGGTATCTCAGTTCGGTGTAGGTCGTTCGCTCCAAGCTGGGCTGTGTGCAC
GAACCCCCCGTTCAGCCCGACCGCTGCGCCTTATCCGGTAACTATCGTCTTGAGTCCAACCCGGTAAGAC
ACGACTTATCGCCACTGGCAGCAGCCACTGGTAACAGGATTAGCAGAGCGAGGTATGTAGGCGGTGCTAC
AGAGTTCTTGAAGTGGTGGCCTAACTACGGCTACACTAGAAGAACAGTATTTGGTATCTGCGCTCTGCTG
AAGCCAGTTACCTTCGGAAAAAGAGTTGGTAGCTCTTGATCCGGCAAACAAACCACCGCTGGTAGCGGTG
GTTTTTTTGTTTGCAAGCAGCAGATTACGCGCAGAAAAAAAGGATCTCAAGAAGATCCTTTGATCTTTTC
TACGGGGTCTGACGCTCAGTGGAACGAAAACTCACGTTAAGGGATTTTGGTCATGAGATTATCAAAAAGG
ATCTTCACCTAGATCCTTTTAAATTAAAAATGAAGTTTTAAATCAATCTAAAGTATATATGAGTAAACTT
GGTCTGACAGTTACCAATGCTTAATCAGTGAGGCACCTATCTCAGCGATCTGTCTATTTCGTTCATCCAT
AGTTGCCTGACTCCCCGTCGTGTAGATAACTACGATACGGGAGGGCTTACCATCTGGCCCCAGTGCTGCA
ATGATACCGCGAGACCCACGCTCACCGGCTCCAGATTTATCAGCAATAAACCAGCCAGCCGGAAGGGCCG
AGCGCAGAAGTGGTCCTGCAACTTTATCCGCCTCCATCCAGTCTATTAATTGTTGCCGGGAAGCTAGAGT
AAGTAGTTCGCCAGTTAATAGTTTGCGCAACGTTGTTGCCATTGCTACAGGCATCGTGGTGTCACGCTCG
TCGTTTGGTATGGCTTCATTCAGCTCCGGTTCCCAACGATCAAGGCGAGTTACATGATCCCCCATGTTGT
GCAAAAAAGCGGTTAGCTCCTTCGGTCCTCCGATCGTTGTCAGAAGTAAGTTGGCCGCAGTGTTATCACT
CATGGTTATGGCAGCACTGCATAATTCTCTTACTGTCATGCCATCCGTAAGATGCTTTTCTGTGACTGGT
GAGTACTCAACCAAGTCATTCTGAGAATAGTGTATGCGGCGACCGAGTTGCTCTTGCCCGGCGTCAATAC
GGGATAATACCGCGCCACATAGCAGAACTTTAAAAGTGCTCATCATTGGAAAACGTTCTTCGGGGCGAAA
ACTCTCAAGGATCTTACCGCTGTTGAGATCCAGTTCGATGTAACCCACTCGTGCACCCAACTGATCTTCA
GCATCTTTTACTTTCACCAGCGTTTCTGGGTGAGCAAAAACAGGAAGGCAAAATGCCGCAAAAAAGGGAA
TAAGGGCGACACGGAAATGTTGAATACTCATACTCTTCCTTTTTCAATATTATTGAAGCATTTATCAGGG
TTATTGTCTCATGAGCGGATACATATTTGAATGTATTTAGAAAAATAAACAAATAGGGGTTCCGCGCACA
TTTCCCCGAAAAGTGCCACCTGACGTCGACGGATCGGGAGATCTCCCGATCCCCTATGGTGCACTCTCAG
TACAATCTGCTCTGATGCCGCATAGTTAAGCCAGTATCTGCTCCCTGCTTGTGTGTTGGAGGTCGCTGAG
TAGTGCGCGAGCAAAATTTAAGCTACAACAAGGCAAGGCTTGACCGACAATTGCATGAAGAATCTGCTTA
GGGTTAGGCGTTTTGCGCTGCTTCGCGATGTACGGGCCAGATATACGCGTT
Features (pLannotate 1.2.2; 32 found; start..end, strand, type, name):
      1..380     +  enhancer       CMV enhancer: human cytomegalovirus immediate early enhancer
    381..580     +  promoter       CMV promoter: human cytomegalovirus (CMV) immediate early promoter
    598..778     +  LTR            5' LTR (truncated): truncated 5' long terminal repeat (LTR) from HIV-1
    825..950     +  misc_feature   HIV-1 Ψ: packaging signal of human immunodeficiency virus type 1
    934..1297    +  CDS            HIV-1 gag (fragment): gag protein from human immunodeficiency virus 1; gag
   1443..1676    +  misc_feature   RRE: The Rev response element (RRE) of HIV-1 allows for Rev-dependent mRNA export from the nucleus to the cytoplasm.
   2053..2153    +  CDS            Rev (fragment): human immunodeficiency virus 1 (HIV-1) Rev protein; rev; enhances nuclear export of unspliced and incompletely spliced viral mRNAs
   2203..2320    +  misc_feature   cPPT/CTS: central polypurine tract and central termination sequence of HIV-1
   2395..2842    +  promoter       hSyn promoter: human synapsin I promoter; confers neuron-specific expression (Kügler et al., 2003)
   2901..3659    +  CDS            QuasAr2: achaerhodopsin-3 (Arch) derivative with improved voltage sensitivity (Hochbaum et al., 2014)
   3663..3728    +  CDS            KCNJ2 (fragment): KCNJ2_HUMAN - Also known as IRK1. Experimental evidence at protein level: Swiss-Prot protein existence level 1. Probably participates in establishing action potential waveform and excitability of neuronal and muscle tissues. Inward rectifier potassium channels are characterized by a greater tendency to allow potassium to flow into the cell rather than out of it. Their voltage dependence is regulated by the concentration of extracellular potassium; as external potassium is raised, the voltage range of the channel opening shifts to more positive voltages. The inward rectification is mainly due t
   3729..4442    +  CDS            Citrine: Citrine is a basic (constitutively fluorescent) yellow fluorescent protein published in 2001, derived from Aequorea victoria. It has moderate acid sensitivity.
   4706..4730    +  misc_feature   MCS (fragment): pBluescript multiple cloning site
   4730..5318    +  misc_feature   WPRE: woodchuck hepatitis virus posttranscriptional regulatory element
   5255..5836    +  CDS            nef (fragment): NEF_HV1H2 - Experimental evidence at protein level: Swiss-Prot protein existence level 1. Extracellular Nef protein targets CD4(+) T-lymphocytes for apoptosis by interacting with CXCR4 surface receptors. From Human immunodeficiency virus type 1 group M subtype B (isolate HXB2) (HIV-1).
   5843..6023    +  LTR            5' LTR (truncated): truncated 5' long terminal repeat (LTR) from HIV-1
   6055..6279    +  polyA_signal   bGH poly(A) signal: bovine growth hormone polyadenylation signal
   6283..6304    +  promoter       SV40 promoter (fragment): SV40 enhancer and early promoter
   6325..6753    +  rep_origin     f1 ori (sequence partly withheld): f1 bacteriophage origin of replication; arrow indicates direction of (+) strand synthesis
   6767..7096    +  promoter       SV40 promoter: SV40 enhancer and early promoter
   7144..7191    +  promoter       EM7 promoter: synthetic bacterial promoter&nbsp
   7210..7584    +  CDS            BleoR: antibiotic-binding protein; Sh ble from Streptoalloteichus hindustanus; confers resistance to bleomycin, phleomycin, and Zeocin™
   7594..7719    +  CDS            ble (fragment): BLE_KLEPN - Experimental evidence at protein level: Swiss-Prot protein existence level 1. Binding protein with a strong affinity to the bleomycin family of antibiotics. Binds to CL990; an antimitotic-antibiotic compound. From Klebsiella pneumoniae.
   7714..7835    +  polyA_signal   SV40 poly(A) signal: SV40 polyadenylation signal
   7908..7924    -  protein_bind   lac operator: The lac repressor binds to the lac operator to inhibit transcription in E. coli. This inhibition can be relieved by adding lactose or isopropyl-β-D-thiogalactopyranoside (IPTG). lac repressor encoded by lacI
   7932..7962    -  promoter       lac promoter: promoter for the E. coli lac operon
   7977..7998    -  protein_bind   CAP binding site: CAP binding activates transcription in the presence of cAMP. E. coli catabolite activator protein
   8011..8103    -  CDS            lacI (fragment): lac repressor; lacI; The lac repressor binds to the lac operator to inhibit transcription in E. coli. This inhibition can be relieved by adding lactose or isopropyl-β-D-thiogalactopyranoside (IPTG).
   8286..8874    -  rep_origin     ori: high-copy-number ColE1/pMB1/pBR322/pUC origin of replication
   9045..9905    -  CDS            AmpR: β-lactamase; bla; confers resistance to ampicillin, carbenicillin, and related antibiotics
   9906..10010   -  promoter       AmpR promoter: bla
  10069..10121   -  misc_feature   bom (fragment): basis of mobility region from pBR322
