[The description below was written by a language model from this plasmid's Addgene catalogue record and pLannotate feature annotations shown in this document.]
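Description:
LZF42: Cre-off hSyn-QuasAr3-Citrine (FAS) is a 10,275 bp HIV-1-based lentiviral transfer plasmid for neuron-specific expression of a genetically encoded voltage indicator, built on the fsyn-cre-off backbone. It is propagated in E. coli through a high-copy ColE1/pUC-type origin with ampicillin resistance. The backbone also carries an f1 origin and an SV40/EM7-driven bleomycin/Zeocin resistance cassette located outside the viral genome. A CMV enhancer/promoter fused to a truncated 5' LTR drives production of the genomic RNA in packaging cells. The Ψ packaging signal with a partial gag fragment, the RRE and the cPPT/CTS support encapsidation, Rev-dependent nuclear export and transduction of non-dividing cells. A truncated 3' LTR followed by a bGH polyadenylation signal closes the viral unit.

The payload is driven by the human synapsin I promoter and encodes QuasAr3, an archaerhodopsin-3-derived near-infrared voltage sensor. The automated annotation labels this region as the closely related QuasAr2. It is followed by a short fragment of the KCNJ2 (Kir2.1) channel, a type of motif commonly used to improve membrane trafficking, and then by the yellow fluorescent protein Citrine as a fusion tag for locating expressing cells. A WPRE downstream enhances transcript stability and expression. The name indicates a "Cre-off" design of the FAS type, in which Cre recombinase would switch off expression, so that the indicator is made only in Cre-negative neurons. The feature table does not annotate any recombinase sites, however, so their positions and arrangement cannot be confirmed from the record. The stated purpose is as a synOptopatch component, an all-optical approach for probing synaptic electrophysiology. The record does not name partner constructs.
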