Addgene plasmid #104116: LZF42: Cre-off hSyn-QuasAr3-Citrine (FAS)
Purpose: synOptopatch construct
Depositing lab: Adam Cohen. Depositing organization: Harvard University. Publication: All-optical synaptic electrophysiology probes mechanism of ketamine-induced disinhibition. Fan LZ, Nehme R, Adam Y, Jung ES, Wu H, Eggan K, Arnold DB, Cohen AE. Nat Methods. 2018 Oct;15(10):823-831. doi: 10.1038/s41592-018-0142-8. Epub 2018 Oct 1. PubMed 30275587.
Backbone
  Vector backbone: fsyn-cre-off
  Backbone size w/o insert (bp): 8000
  Total vector size (bp): 10275
  Vector type: Mammalian Expression, Lentiviral
Growth in bacteria
  Bacterial resistance: Ampicillin, 100 μg/mL
  Growth temperature: 37°C
  Growth strain: NEB Stable
  Copy number: Unknown
Gene/Insert
  Gene/Insert name: QuasAr3-Citrine
  Species: Synthetic
  Insert size (bp): 1800
  Promoter: human synapsin I
  Cloning method: Gibson Cloning
  Sequencing primers: 5′ TGAGAGCGCAGTCGAGAAG; 3′ tcacaaattttgtaatccag
Terms and licenses: Academic/Nonprofit Terms; Industry Terms: Not Available to Industry
How to cite: LZF42: Cre-off hSyn-QuasAr3-Citrine (FAS) was a gift from Adam Cohen (Addgene plasmid # 104116 ; http://n2t.net/addgene:104116 ; RRID:Addgene_104116)
